>Addgene plasmid #62989 | pPyCAG-Nanog(T100A)-IP | depositor full sequence | sequence record 104167 | pPyCAG-Nanog(T100A)-IP sequence 7359 bps
GACCGCTTTGGAAAAACAAAGACTGTATTTCCTGGAAATTAATGTTTATTCAATAAACTGTGTATTCAGC
TATATTCACATAGTGGTGAGGCTGAAATGAGGCGGGAAGAGGCGGTTGGGGCTTAATTATATCAATTTGG
GTGGCCCCACAGCGCCTCCAAGGCGCCAGTCCTGTTTTGACAAGTTGCCTCTGGAAGCCTCTCTTCTTTT
TCTCCAGAGTAAGCGGAGGCCAGGGGCCCCCGGCCTCTGCTTAATACTAAAAAAAACAGCTGTTGTCATA
GTAATGATTGGGTGGAAACATTCCAGGCCTGGGTGGAGAGGCTTTTTGCTTCCTCTTGCAAAACCACACT
GACATTCCAGGCCTGGGTGGAGAGGCTTTTTGCTTCCTCTTGCAAAACCACACTGCCCTCTGGAGGGCAG
TTGCCTAGCAACTAATTAAAAGAGGATGTCGCACGGCCAGCTGCGGTCAGTTAGTCACTTCCTGCTTAAC
TGACTTGACATTTTCTATTTTAAGAGTCGGGAGGAAAATTACTGTGTTGGAGGCCCTCCGCCATCTTCTG
AAGCTGAATCGAATTAACTTGTTTATTGCAGCTTATAATGGTTACAAATAAAGCAATAGCATCACAAATT
TCACAAATAAAGCATTTTTTTCACTGCATTCTAGTTGTGGTTTGTCCAAACTCATCAATGTATCTTATCA
TGTCTGGATCTGATATCATCGTCGACATTGATTATTGACTAGTTATTAATAGTAATCAATTACGGGGTCA
TTAGTTCATAGCCCATATATGGAGTTCCGCGTTACATAACTTACGGTAAATGGCCCGCCTGGCTGACCGC
CCAACGACCCCCGCCCATTGACGTCAATAATGACGTATGTTCCCATAGTAACGCCAATAGGGACTTTCCA
TTGACGTCAATGGGTGGAGTATTTACGGTAAACTGCCCACTTGGCAGTACATCAAGTGTATCATATGCCA
AGTACGCCCCCTATTGACGTCAATGACGGTAAATGGCCCGCCTGGCATTATGCCCAGTACATGACCTTAT
GGGACTTTCCTACTTGGCAGTACATCTACGTATTAGTCATCGCTATTACCATGGTCGAGGTGAGCCCCAC
GTTCTGCTTCACTCTCCCCATCTCCCCCCCCTCCCCACCCCCAATTTTGTATTTATTTATTTTTTAATTA
TTTTGTGCAGCGATGGGGGCGGGGGGGGGGGGGGGGCGCGCGCCAGGCGGGGCGGGGCGGGGCGAGGGGC
GGGGCGGGGCGAGGCGGAGAGGTGCGGCGGCAGCCAATCAGAGCGGCGCGCTCCGAAAGTTTCCTTTTAT
GGCGAGGCGGCGGCGGCGGCGGCCCTATAAAAAGCGAAGCGCGCGGCGGGCGGGAGTCGCTGCGCGCTGC
CTTCGCCCCGTGCCCCGCTCCGCCGCCGCCTCGCGCCGCCCGCCCCGGCTCTGACTGACCGCGTTACTCC
CACAGGTGAGCGGGCGGGACGGCCCTTCTCCTCCGGGCTGTAATTAGCGCTTGGTTTAATGACGGCTTGT
TTCTTTTCTGTGGCTGCGTGAAAGCCTTGAGGGGCTCCGGGAGGGCCCTTTGTGCGGGGGGAGCGGCTCG
GGGGGTGCGTGCGTGTGTGTGTGCGTGGGGAGCGCCGCGTGCGGCTCCGCGCTGCCCGGCGGCTGTGAGC
GCTGCGGGCGCGGCGCGGGGCTTTGTGCGCTCCGCAGTGTGCGCGAGGGGAGCGCGGCCGGGGGCGGTGC
CCCGCGGTGCGGGGGGGGCTGCGAGGGGAACAAAGGCTGCGTGCGGGGTGTGTGCGTGGGGGGGTGAGCA
GGGGGTGTGGGCGCGTCGGTCGGGCTGCAACCCCCCCTGCACCCCCCTCCCCGAGTTGCTGAGCACGGCC
CGGCTTCGGGTGCGGGGCTCCGTACGGGGCGTGGCGCGGGGCTCGCCGTGCCGGGCGGGGGGTGGCGGCA
GGTGGGGGTGCCGGGCGGGGCGGGGCCGCCTCGGGCCGGGGAGGGCTCGGGGGAGGGGCGCGGCGGCCCC
CGGAGCGCCGGCGGCTGTCGAGGCGCGGCGAGCCGCAGCCATTGCCTTTTATGGTAATCGTGCGAGAGGG
CGCAGGGACTTCCTTTGTCCCAAATCTGTGCGGAGCCGAAATCTGGGAGGCGCCGCCGCACCCCCTCTAG
CGGGCGCGGGGCGAAGCGGTGCGGCGCCGGCAGGAAGGAAATGGGCGGGGAGGGCCTTCGTGCGTCGCCG
CGCCGCCGTCCCCTTCTCCCTCTCCAGCCTCGGGGCTGTCCGCGGGGGGACGGCTGCCTTCGGGGGGGAC
GGGGCAGGGCGGGGTTCGGCTTCTGGCGTGTGACCGGCGGCTCTAGAGCCTCTGCTAACCATGTTCATGC
CTTCTTCTTTTTCNTACAGCTCCTGGGCAACGTGCTGGTTATTGTGCTGAATTATCACAAGTTTGTACAA
AAAAGCAGGCTCTGACATGAGTGTGGGTCTTCCTGGTCCCCACAGTTTGCCTAGTTCTGAGGAAGCATCG
AATTCTGGGAACGCCTCATCAATGCCTGCAGTTTTTCATCCCGAGAACTATTCTTGCTTACAAGGGTCTG
CTACTGAGATGCTCTGCACAGAGGCTGCCTCTCCTCGCCCTTCCTCTGAAGACCTGCCTCTTCAAGGCAG
CCCTGATTCTTCTACCAGTCCCAAACAAAAGCTCTCAAGTCCTGAGGCTGACAAGGGCCCTGAGGAGGAG
GAGAACAAGGTCCTTGCCAGGAAGCAGAAGATGCGGGCTGTGTTCTCTCAGGCCCAGCTGTGTGCACTCA
AGGACAGGTTTCAGAAGCAGAAGTACCTCAGCCTCCAGCAGATGCAAGAACTCTCCTCCATTCTGAACCT
GAGCTATAAGCAGGTTAAGACCTGGTTTCAAAACCAAAGGATGAAGTGCAAGCGGTGGCAGAAAAACCAG
TGGTTGAAGACTAGCAATGGTCTGATTCAGAAGGGCTCAGCACCAGTGGAGTATCCCAGCATCCATTGCA
GCTATCCCCAGGGCTATCTGGTGAACGCATCTGGAAGCCTTTCCATGTGGGGCAGCCAGACTTGGACCAA
CCCAACTTGGAGCAGCCAGACCTGGACCAACCCAACTTGGAACAACCAGACCTGGACCAACCCAACTTGG
AGCAGCCAGGCCTGGACCGCTCAGTCCTGGAACGGCCAGCCTTGGAATGCTGCTCCGCTCCATAACTTCG
GGGAGGACTTTCTGCAGCCTTACGTACAGTTGCAGCAAAACTTCTCTGCCAGTGATTTGGAGGTGAATTT
GGAAGCCACTAGGGAAAGCCATGCGCATTTTAGCACCCCACAAGCCTTGGAATTATTCCTGAACTACTCT
GTGACTCCACCAGGTGAAATATGAGACTTACCCAGCTTTCTTGTACAAAGTGGTGATAATTCCGCCCCCC
CCCCCTCTCCCTCCCCCCCCCCTAACGTTACTGGCCGAAGCCGCTTGGAATAAGGCCGGTGTGCGTTTGT
CTATATGTTATTTTCCACCATATTGCCGTCTTTTGGCAATGTGAGGGCCCGGAAACCTGGCCCTGTCTTC
TTGACGAGCATTCCTAGGGGTCTTTCCCCTCTCGCCAAAGGAATGCAAGGTCTGTTGAATGTCGTGAAGG
AAGCAGTTCCTCTGGAAGCTTCTTGAAGACAAACAACGTCTGTAGCGACCCTTTGCAGGCAGCGGAACCC
CCCACCTGGCGACAGGTGCCTCTGCGGCCAAAAGCCACGTGTATAAGATACACCTGCAAAGGCGGCACAA
CCCCAGTGCCACGTTGTGAGTTGGATAGTTGTGGAAAGAGTCAAATGGCTCTCCTCAAGCGTATTCAACA
AGGGGCTGAAGGATGCCCAGAAGGTACCCCATTGTATGGGATCTGATCTGGGGCCTCGGTGCACATGCTT
TACATGTGTTTAGTCGAGGTTAAAAAAACGTCTAGGCCCCCCGAACCACGGGGACGTGGTTTTCCTTTGA
AAAACACGATGATAATATGGCCACAACCATGACCGAGTACAAGCCCACGGTGCGCCTCGCCACCCGCGAC
GACGTCCCCAGGGCCGTACGCACCCTCGCCGCCGCGTTCGCCGACTACCCCGCCACGCGCCACACCGTCG
ATCCGGACCGCCACATCGAGCGGGTCACCGAGCTGCAAGAACTCTTCCTCACGCGCGTCGGGCTCGACAT
CGGCAAGGTGTGGGTCGCGGACGACGGCGCCGCGGTGGCGGTCTGGACCACGCCGGAGAGCGTCGAAGCG
GGGGCGGTGTTCGCCGAGATCGGCCCGCGCATGGCCGAGTTGAGCGGTTCCCGGCTGGCCGCGCAGCAAC
AGATGGAAGGCCTCCTGGCGCCGCACCGGCCCAAGGAGCCCGCGTGGTTCCTGGCCACCGTCGGCGTCTC
GCCCGACCACCAGGGCAAGGGTCTGGGCAGCGCCGTCGTGCTCCCCGGAGTGGAGGCGGCCGAGCGCGCC
GGGGTGCCCGCCTTCCTGGAGACCTCCGCGCCCCGCAACCTCCCCTTCTACGAGCGGCTCGGCTTCACCG
TCACCGCCGACGTCGAGGTGCCCGAAGGACCGCGCACCTGGTGCATGACCCGCAAGCCCGGTGCCTGACG
CCCGCCCCACGACCCGCAGCGCCCGACCGAAAGGAGCGCACGACCCCATGCATCGATGATCTAGAGCTCG
CTGATCAGCCTCGACTGTGCCTTCTAGTTGCCAGCCATCTGTTGTTTGCCCCTCCCCCGTGCCTTCCTTG
ACCCTGGAAGGTGCCACTCCCACTGTCCTTTCCTAATAAAATGAGGAAATTGCATCGCATTGTCTGAGTA
GGTGTCATTCTATTCTGGGGGGTGGGGTGGGGCAGGACAGCAAGGGGGAGGATTGGGAAGACAATAGCAG
GCATGCTGGGGATGCGGTGGGCTCTATGGCTTCTGAGGCGGAAAGAACCTGCAGCCCAAGCTTGGCGTAA
TCATGGTCATAGCTGTTTCCTGTGTGAAATTGTTATCCGCTCACAATTCCACACAACATACGAGCCGGAA
GCATAAAGTGTAAAGCCTGGGGTGCCTAATGAGTGAGCTAACTCACATTAATTGCGTTGCGCTCACTGCC
CGCTTTCCAGTCGGGAAACCTGTCGTGCCAGCGGATCCGCATCTCAATTAGTCAGCAACCATAGTCCCGC
CCCTAACTCCGCCCATCCCGCCCCTAACTCCGCCCAGTTCCGCCCATTCTCCGCCCCATGGCTGACTAAT
TTTTTTTATTTATGCAGAGGCCGAGGCCGCCTCGGCCTCTGAGCTATTCCAGAAGTAGTGAGGAGGCTTT
TTTGGAGGCCTAGGCTTTTGCAAAAAGCTAACTTGTTTATTGCAGCTTATAATGGTTACAAATAAAGCAA
TAGCATCACAAATTTCACAAATAAAGCATTTTTTTCACTGCATTCTAGTTGTGGTTTGTCCAAACTCATC
AATGTATCTTATCATGTCTGGATCCGCTGCATTAATGAATCGGCCAACGCGCGGGGAGAGGCGGTTTGCG
TATTGGGCGCTCTTCCGCTTCCTCGCTCACTGACTCGCTGCGCTCGGTCGTTCGGCTGCGGCGAGCGGTA
TCAGCTCACTCAAAGGCGGTAATACGGTTATCCACAGAATCAGGGGATAACGCAGGAAAGAACATGTGAG
CAAAAGGCCAGCAAAAGGCCAGGAACCGTAAAAAGGCCGCGTTGCTGGCGTTTTTCCATAGGCTCCGCCC
CCCTGACGAGCATCACAAAAATCGACGCTCAAGTCAGAGGTGGCGAAACCCGACAGGACTATAAAGATAC
CAGGCGTTTCCCCCTGGAAGCTCCCTCGTGCGCTCTCCTGTTCCGACCCTGCCGCTTACCGGATACCTGT
CCGCCTTTCTCCCTTCGGGAAGCGTGGCGCTTTCTCATAGCTCACGCTGTAGGTATCTCAGTTCGGTGTA
GGTCGTTCGCTCCAAGCTGGGCTGTGTGCACGAACCCCCCGTTCAGCCCGACCGCTGCGCCTTATCCGGT
AACTATCGTCTTGAGTCCAACCCGGTAAGACACGACTTATCGCCACTGGCAGCAGCCACTGGTAACAGGA
TTAGCAGAGCGAGGTATGTAGGCGGTGCTACAGAGTTCTTGAAGTGGTGGCCTAACTACGGCTACACTAG
AAGAACAGTATTTGGTATCTGCGCTCTGCTGAAGCCAGTTACCTTCGGAAAAAGAGTTGGTAGCTCTTGA
TCCGGCAAACAAACCACCGCTGGTAGCGGTGGTTTTTTTGTTTGCAAGCAGCAGATTACGCGCAGAAAAA
AAGGATCTCAAGAAGATCCTTTGATCTTTTCTACGGGGTCTGACGCTCAGTGGAACGAAAACTCACGTTA
AGGGATTTTGGTCATGAGATTATCAAAAAGGATCTTCACCTAGATCCTTTTAAATTAAAAATGAAGTTTT
AAATCAATCTAAAGTATATATGAGTAAACTTGGTCTGACAGTTACCAATGCTTAATCAGTGAGGCACCTA
TCTCAGCGATCTGTCTATTTCGTTCATCCATAGTTGCCTGACTCCCCGTCGTGTAGATAACTACGATACG
GGAGGGCTTACCATCTGGCCCCAGTGCTGCAATGATACCGCGAGACCCACGCTCACCGGCTCCAGATTTA
TCAGCAATAAACCAGCCAGCCGGAAGGGCCGAGCGCAGAAGTGGTCCTGCAACTTTATCCGCCTCCATCC
AGTCTATTAATTGTTGCCGGGAAGCTAGAGTAAGTAGTTCGCCAGTTAATAGTTTGCGCAACGTTGTTGC
CATTGCTACAGGCATCGTGGTGTCACGCTCGTCGTTTGGTATGGCTTCATTCAGCTCCGGTTCCCAACGA
TCAAGGCGAGTTACATGATCCCCCATGTTGTGCAAAAAAGCGGTTAGCTCCTTCGGTCCTCCGATCGTTG
TCAGAAGTAAGTTGGCCGCAGTGTTATCACTCATGGTTATGGCAGCACTGCATAATTCTCTTACTGTCAT
GCCATCCGTAAGATGCTTTTCTGTGACTGGTGAGTACTCAACCAAGTCATTCTGAGAATAGTGTATGCGG
CGACCGAGTTGCTCTTGCCCGGCGTCAATACGGGATAATACCGCGCCACATAGCAGAACTTTAAAAGTGC
TCATCATTGGAAAACGTTCTTCGGGGCGAAAACTCTCAAGGATCTTACCGCTGTTGAGATCCAGTTCGAT
GTAACCCACTCGTGCACCCAACTGATCTTCAGCATCTTTTACTTTCACCAGCGTTTCTGGGTGAGCAAAA
ACAGGAAGGCAAAATGCCGCAAAAAAGGGAATAAGGGCGACACGGAAATGTTGAATACTCATACTCTTCC
TTTTTCAAT
Features (pLannotate 1.2.2; 22 found; start..end, strand, type, name):
    576..710     +  polyA_signal   SV40 poly(A) signal: SV40 polyadenylation signal
    724..1103    +  enhancer       CMV enhancer: human cytomegalovirus immediate early enhancer
   1105..1382    +  promoter       chicken β-actin promoter: No description available
   1383..2399    +  intron         chimeric intron: chimera between introns from chicken β-actin and rabbit β-globin
   2437..2461    +  protein_bind   attB1: mutant version of attB; recombination site for the Gateway® BP reaction BP Clonase™
   2467..3381    +  CDS            Nanog: NANOG_MOUSE - Also known as Ecat4, Enk. Experimental evidence at protein level: Swiss-Prot protein existence level 1. Transcription regulator involved in inner cell mass and embryonic stem (ES) cells proliferation and self-renewal (PubMed:25825768). Imposes pluripotency on ES cells and prevents their differentiation towards extraembryonic endoderm and trophectoderm lineages. Blocks bone morphogenetic protein-induced mesoderm differentiation of ES cells by physically interacting with SMAD1 and interfering with the recruitment of coactivators to the active SMAD transcriptional complexes. Acts as
   3390..3414    -  protein_bind   attB2: mutant version of attB; recombination site for the Gateway® BP reaction BP Clonase™
   3543..4005    +  misc_feature   IRES: internal ribosome entry site (IRES) of the encephalomyocarditis virus (EMCV)
   4019..4618    +  CDS            PuroR: puromycin N-acetyltransferase; pac from Streptomyces alboniger; confers resistance to puromycin
   4705..4929    +  polyA_signal   bGH poly(A) signal: bovine growth hormone polyadenylation signal
   4933..4949    +  promoter       SV40 promoter (fragment): SV40 enhancer and early promoter
   5000..5016    -  protein_bind   lac operator: The lac repressor binds to the lac operator to inhibit transcription in E. coli. This inhibition can be relieved by adding lactose or isopropyl-β-D-thiogalactopyranoside (IPTG). lac repressor encoded by lacI
   5024..5054    -  promoter       lac promoter: promoter for the E. coli lac operon
   5069..5090    -  protein_bind   CAP binding site: CAP binding activates transcription in the presence of cAMP. E. coli catabolite activator protein
   5103..5142    -  CDS            lacI (fragment): lac repressor; lacI; The lac repressor binds to the lac operator to inhibit transcription in E. coli. This inhibition can be relieved by adding lactose or isopropyl-β-D-thiogalactopyranoside (IPTG).
   5149..5171    +  promoter       SV40 promoter (fragment): SV40 enhancer and early promoter
   5195..5330    +  rep_origin     SV40 ori: SV40 origin of replication
   5350..5484    +  polyA_signal   SV40 poly(A) signal: SV40 polyadenylation signal
   5486..5540    -  CDS            lacI (fragment): lac repressor; lacI; The lac repressor binds to the lac operator to inhibit transcription in E. coli. This inhibition can be relieved by adding lactose or isopropyl-β-D-thiogalactopyranoside (IPTG).
   5723..6311    -  rep_origin     ori: high-copy-number ColE1/pMB1/pBR322/pUC origin of replication
   6482..7342    -  CDS            AmpR: β-lactamase; bla; confers resistance to ampicillin, carbenicillin, and related antibiotics
   7343..7359    -  promoter       AmpR promoter (fragment): bla
