[The description below was written by a language model from this plasmid's Addgene catalogue record and pLannotate feature annotations shown in this document.]
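Description:
pPyCAG-Nanog(T100A)-IP is a 7,359 bp mammalian expression plasmid that drives a point mutant of mouse Nanog. It was derived from the parental wild-type construct pPyCAG-Nanog-IP. In bacteria it is maintained as a high-copy plasmid through a ColE1/pUC-type origin and selected with ampicillin via the β-lactamase gene. Remnants of lac promoter/operator and lacI sequence are annotated in the backbone and appear to be cloning-vector leftovers. An SV40 origin of replication and SV40 polyadenylation signals are also annotated. The "Py" in the name suggests a polyoma-based element, but no such feature appears in the annotation and the record does not describe one.

The expression unit is built on the CAG promoter, which here comprises the CMV immediate-early enhancer, the chicken β-actin promoter and a chimeric β-actin/β-globin intron, and gives strong constitutive transcription in many mammalian cell types. Downstream, the roughly 0.9 kb Nanog coding sequence sits between attB1 and attB2 sites, consistent with its insertion by Gateway recombination. The insert carries a threonine-to-alanine substitution listed as T100A, with the record noting the residue as position 101. An EMCV IRES follows and directs translation of puromycin N-acetyltransferase from the same transcript, which ends at a bovine growth hormone poly(A) signal. This is the "IP" (IRES-puro) arrangement. Because Nanog and the resistance marker share one bicistronic mRNA, puromycin selection enriches for cells that also express the mutant.

Nanog is a homeodomain transcription regulator that sustains embryonic stem cell self-renewal and pluripotency. The construct suits comparison of the T100A variant with wild-type Nanog, although the record does not state the functional rationale for the mutation.
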