Addgene plasmid #62989: pPyCAG-Nanog(T100A)-IP
Purpose: Expresses Mouse Nanog T100A Mutants. It is modified from pPyCAG-Nanog-IP (Addgene Plasmid #13838).
Depositing lab: Shinya Yamanaka. Depositing organization: J. David Gladstone Institutes.
Backbone
  Vector backbone: pPyCAG-Nanog-IP
  Backbone manufacturer: Shinya Yamanaka
  Backbone size w/o insert (bp): 6378
  Total vector size (bp): 7359
  Vector type: Mammalian Expression
  Selectable markers: Puromycin
Growth in bacteria
  Bacterial resistance: Ampicillin, 100 μg/mL
  Growth temperature: 37°C
  Growth strain: DH5alpha
  Copy number: High Copy
Gene/Insert
  Gene/Insert name: Mouse Nanog T100A Mutant
  Species: M. musculus (mouse)
  Insert size (bp): 918
  Mutation: Changed Threonine 100 (101AA) to Alanine
  Entrez Gene: Nanog (a.k.a. 2410002E02Rik, ENK, Stm1, ecat4)
  Promoter: CAG
  Cloning method: Gateway Cloning
  Sequencing primers: 5′ pCAG-F; 3′ IRES-R
Resource information
  A portion of this plasmid was derived from a plasmid made by: pPyCAG-Nanog-IP (Addgene # 13838)
Terms and licenses: Academic/Nonprofit Terms; Industry Terms: Not Available to Industry
How to cite: pPyCAG-Nanog(T100A)-IP was a gift from Shinya Yamanaka (Addgene plasmid # 62989 ; http://n2t.net/addgene:62989 ; RRID:Addgene_62989)
