>Addgene plasmid #62989 | pPyCAG-Nanog(T100A)-IP | addgene partial sequence | sequence record 108102 | pCAG-F 5'-GCAACGTGCTGGTTATTGTG-3'
GAATTATCACAAGTTTGTACAAAAAAGCAGGCTCTGACATGAGTGTGGGTCTTCCTGGTCCCCACAGTTT
GCCTAGTTCTGAGGAAGCATCGAATTCTGGGAACGCCTCATCAATGCCTGCAGTTTTTCATCCCGAGAAC
TATTCTTGCTTACAAGGGTCTGCTACTGAGATGCTCTGCACAGAGGCTGCCTCTCCTCGCCCTTCCTCTG
AAGACCTGCCTCTTCAAGGCAGCCCTGATTCTTCTACCAGTCCCAAACAAAAGCTCTCAAGTCCTGAGGC
TGACAAGGGCCCTGAGGAGGAGGAGAACAAGGTCCTTGCCAGGAAGCAGAAGATGCGGGCTGTGTTCTCT
CAGGCCCAGCTGTGTGCACTCAAGGACAGGTTTCAGAAGCAGAAGTACCTCAGCCTCCAGCAGATGCAAG
AACTCTCCTCCATTCTGAACCTGAGCTATAAGCAGGTTAAGACCTGGTTTCAAAACCAAAGGATGAAGTG
CAAGCGGTGGCAGAAAAACCAGTGGTTGAAGACTAGCAATGGTCTGATTCAGAAGGGCTCAGCACCAGTG
GAGTATCCCAGCATCCATTGCAGCTATCCCCAGGGCTATCTGGTGAACGCATCTGGAAGCCTTTCCATGT
GGGGCAGCCAGACTTGGACCAACCCAACTTGGAGCAGCCAGACCTGGACCAACCCAACTTGGAACAACCA
GACCTGGACCAACCCAACTTGGAGCAGCCAGGCCTGGACCGCTCAGTCCTGGAACGGCCAGCCTTGGAAT
GCTGCTCCGCTCCATAACTTCGGGGAGGACTTTCTGCAGCCTTACGTACAGTTGCAGCAAAACTTCTCTG
CCAGTGATTTGGAGGTGAATTTGGAAGCCACTAGGGAAAGCCATGCGCATTTTAGCACCCCACAAGCCTT
GGAATTATTCCTGAACTACTCTGTGACTCCACCAGGTGAAATATGAGACTTACCCAGCTTTCTTGTACAA
AGTGGTGATAATTCCG
