>Addgene plasmid #62989 | pPyCAG-Nanog(T100A)-IP | addgene partial sequence | sequence record 108104 | pCDH-rev 5'-GCATTCCTTTGGCGAGAG-3'
TCGTCAAGAAGACAGGGCCAGGTTTCCGGGCCCTCACATTGCCAAAAGACGGCAATATGGTGGAAAATAA
CATATAGACAAACGCACACCGGCCTTATTCCAAGCGGCTTCGGCCAGTAACGTTAGGGGGGGGGGAGGGA
GAGGGGGGGGGGG
